Addgene plasmid #144489: TFORF3013
Purpose: Lentiviral vector for overexpressing transcription factor ORFs with unique 24-bp barcodes. Barcodes facilitate identification of transcription factors in pooled screens.
Depositing lab: Feng Zhang. Depositing organization: Broad Institute. Publication: A transcription factor atlas of directed differentiation. Joung J, Ma S, Tay T, Geiger-Schuller KR, Kirchgatterer PC, Verdine VK, Guo B, Arias-Garcia MA, Allen WE, Singh A, Kuksenko O, Abudayyeh OO, Gootenberg JS, Fu Z, Macrae RK, Buenrostro JD, Regev A, Zhang F. Cell. 2023 Jan 5;186(1):209-229.e26. doi: 10.1016/j.cell.2022.11.026. PubMed 36608654.
Backbone
  Vector backbone: pLX_TRC317
  Backbone manufacturer: Broad Institute Genetic Perturbation Platform
  Backbone size w/o insert (bp): 8264
  Vector type: Mammalian Expression, Lentiviral
  Selectable markers: Puromycin
Growth in bacteria
  Bacterial resistance: Ampicillin, 100 μg/mL
  Growth temperature: 37°C
  Growth strain: NEB Stable
  Copy number: High Copy
Gene/Insert
  Gene/Insert name: MEF2A
  Species: H. sapiens (human)
  Insert size (bp): 1703
  Entrez Gene: MEF2A (a.k.a. ADCAD1, RSRFC4, RSRFC9, mef2)
  Promoter: EF1a
  Tag / fusion protein: V5 (C terminal on insert)
  Cloning method: Gateway Cloning
  Sequencing primers: 5′ GGGTGGAGACTGAAGTTAGGCCAG; 3′ CACATAGCGTAAAAGGAGCAACATAG
Resource information
  A portion of this plasmid was derived from a plasmid made by: Broad Institute Genetic Perturbation Platform
Terms and licenses: Academic/Nonprofit Terms; Industry Terms: Not Available to Industry
Depositor comments: NM_005587.3 Please test multiple small colonies in case of plasmid recombination. To make this collection available in a timely manner, a portion of this collection was not fully sequenced by Addgene. If an Addgene verified full plasmid sequence is not available, please contact us prior to placing an order to request the full sequence.
How to cite: TFORF3013 was a gift from Feng Zhang (Addgene plasmid # 144489 ; http://n2t.net/addgene:144489 ; RRID:Addgene_144489)
