[The description below was written by a language model from this plasmid's Addgene catalogue record and pLannotate feature annotations shown in this document.]
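Description:
TFORF3013 is a lentiviral mammalian expression plasmid built on the pLX_TRC317 backbone, carrying the human transcription factor MEF2A as one member of a barcoded transcription factor ORF collection. In bacteria it is maintained through a high-copy ColE1/pUC-type origin and selected with ampicillin via the β-lactamase gene. An f1 origin and remnants of a lac/T7/T3 cloning region are also annotated. The sequenced record is about 10 kb. The depositor notes that the plasmid can recombine, as is common for vectors containing LTR repeats.

The viral portion has a third-generation, self-inactivating layout. An RSV promoter drives a truncated HIV-1 5' LTR, followed by the Ψ packaging signal with a gag fragment, the Rev response element, a cPPT/CTS, WPRE and a ΔU3 3' LTR with a downstream SV40 polyadenylation signal. Within this unit, an SV40 early promoter/origin segment sits upstream of the puromycin N-acetyltransferase gene, allowing selection of transduced cells. The EF-1α promoter then drives the MEF2A open reading frame. The ORF was introduced by Gateway cloning and is flanked by attB1 and attB2 sites, with attB2 read through into a C-terminal V5 epitope tag for detection. WPRE lies downstream to enhance transcript expression.

According to the record, each construct in the series carries a unique 24-bp barcode that identifies its ORF in pooled overexpression screens. The barcode is not annotated as a feature in the table, so its position is not stated. MEF2A binds the MEF2 element and is involved in muscle development and neuronal differentiation, which fits the collection's use in directed differentiation studies.
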