Features (pLannotate 1.2.2; 34 found; start..end, strand, type, name):
      5..231     +  promoter       RSV promoter: Rous sarcoma virus enhancer/promoter
    232..412     +  LTR            5' LTR (truncated): truncated 5' long terminal repeat (LTR) from HIV-1
    459..584     +  misc_feature   HIV-1 Ψ: packaging signal of human immunodeficiency virus type 1
    568..931     +  CDS            HIV-1 gag (fragment): gag protein from human immunodeficiency virus 1; gag
   1077..1310    +  misc_feature   RRE: The Rev response element (RRE) of HIV-1 allows for Rev-dependent mRNA export from the nucleus to the cytoplasm.
   1687..1713    +  CDS            Rev (fragment): human immunodeficiency virus 1 (HIV-1) Rev protein; rev; enhances nuclear export of unspliced and incompletely spliced viral mRNAs
   1720..1743    +  promoter       SV40 promoter (fragment): SV40 early promoter
   1744..1815    +  promoter       SV40 promoter (fragment): SV40 enhancer and early promoter
   1839..1974    +  rep_origin     SV40 ori: SV40 origin of replication
   2020..2616    +  CDS            PuroR (fragment): puromycin N-acetyltransferase; pac from Streptomyces; confers resistance to puromycin
   2665..2782    +  misc_feature   cPPT/CTS: central polypurine tract and central termination sequence of HIV-1
   2847..2913    +  CDS            small t antigen (fragment): SV40 (simian virus 40) small t antigen
   2920..4098    +  promoter       EF-1α promoter: strong constitutive promoter for human elongation factor EF-1α
   4119..4136    +  protein_bind   attB1 (fragment): mutant version of attB; core recombination site for the Gateway® BP reaction BP Clonase™
   4142..5638    +  CDS            MEF2A: MEF2A_HUMAN - Also known as MEF2. Experimental evidence at protein level: Swiss-Prot protein existence level 1. Transcriptional activator which binds specifically to the MEF2 element, 5'-YTA[AT](4)TAR-3', found in numerous muscle-specific genes. Also involved in the activation of numerous growth factor- and stress-induced genes. Mediates cellular functions not only in skeletal and cardiac muscle development, but also in neuronal differentiation and survival. Plays diverse roles in the control of cell growth, survival and apoptosis via p38 MAPK signaling in muscle-specific and/or growth factor-
   5640..5664    -  protein_bind   attB2: mutant version of attB; recombination site for the Gateway® BP reaction BP Clonase™
   5672..5713    +  CDS            V5 tag: epitope tag from simian virus 5
   5729..5782    +  promoter       U6 promoter (fragment): RNA polymerase III promoter for human U6 snRNA
   5824..6412    +  misc_feature   WPRE: woodchuck hepatitis virus posttranscriptional regulatory element
   6463..6482    +  misc_feature   cPPT/CTS (fragment): central polypurine tract and central termination sequence of HIV-1
   6484..6717    +  LTR            3' LTR (ΔU3): self-inactivating 3' long terminal repeat (LTR) from HIV-1
   6795..6916    +  polyA_signal   SV40 poly(A) signal: SV40 polyadenylation signal
   6956..7091    +  rep_origin     SV40 ori: SV40 origin of replication
   7112..7130    -  promoter       T7 promoter: promoter for bacteriophage T7 RNA polymerase
   7138..7293    +  CDS            lacZα (fragment): LacZα fragment of β-galactosidase; lacZ fragment
   7298..7726    +  rep_origin     f1 ori (sequence partly withheld): f1 bacteriophage origin of replication; arrow indicates direction of (+) strand synthesis
   7779..7883    +  promoter       AmpR promoter: bla
   7884..8744    +  CDS            AmpR: β-lactamase; bla; confers resistance to ampicillin, carbenicillin, and related antibiotics
   8915..9503    +  rep_origin     ori: high-copy-number ColE1/pMB1/pBR322/pUC origin of replication
   9686..9778    +  CDS            lacI (fragment): lac repressor; lacI; The lac repressor binds to the lac operator to inhibit transcription in E. coli. This inhibition can be relieved by adding lactose or isopropyl-β-D-thiogalactopyranoside (IPTG).
   9791..9812    +  protein_bind   CAP binding site: CAP binding activates transcription in the presence of cAMP. E. coli catabolite activator protein
   9827..9857    +  promoter       lac promoter: promoter for the E. coli lac operon
   9865..9881    +  protein_bind   lac operator: The lac repressor binds to the lac operator to inhibit transcription in E. coli. This inhibition can be relieved by adding lactose or isopropyl-β-D-thiogalactopyranoside (IPTG). lac repressor encoded by lacI
   9926..9944    +  promoter       T3 promoter: promoter for bacteriophage T3 RNA polymerase
>Addgene plasmid #144489 | TFORF3013 | addgene full sequence | sequence record 407363 | Addgene NGS Result
TTAATGTAGTCTTATGCAATACTCTTGTAGTCTTGCAACATGGTAACGATGAGTTAGCAACATGCCTTAC
AAGGAGAGAAAAAGCACCGTGCATGCCGATTGGTGGAAGTAAGGTGGTACGATCGTGCCTTATTAGGAAG
GCAACAGACGGGTCTGACATGGATTGGACGAACCACTGAATTGCCGCATTGCAGAGATATTGTATTTAAG
TGCCTAGCTCGATACATAAACGGGTCTCTCTGGTTAGACCAGATCTGAGCCTGGGAGCTCTCTGGCTAAC
TAGGGAACCCACTGCTTAAGCCTCAATAAAGCTTGCCTTGAGTGCTTCAAGTAGTGTGTGCCCGTCTGTT
GTGTGACTCTGGTAACTAGAGATCCCTCAGACCCTTTTAGTCAGTGTGGAAAATCTCTAGCAGTGGCGCC
CGAACAGGGACTTGAAAGCGAAAGGGAAACCAGAGGAGCTCTCTCGACGCAGGACTCGGCTTGCTGAAGC
GCGCACGGCAAGAGGCGAGGGGCGGCGACTGGTGAGTACGCCAAAAATTTTGACTAGCGGAGGCTAGAAG
GAGAGAGATGGGTGCGAGAGCGTCAGTATTAAGCGGGGGAGAATTAGATCGCGATGGGAAAAAATTCGGT
TAAGGCCAGGGGGAAAGAAAAAATATAAATTAAAACATATAGTATGGGCAAGCAGGGAGCTAGAACGATT
CGCAGTTAATCCTGGCCTGTTAGAAACATCAGAAGGCTGTAGACAAATACTGGGACAGCTACAACCATCC
CTTCAGACAGGATCAGAAGAACTTAGATCATTATATAATACAGTAGCAACCCTCTATTGTGTGCATCAAA
GGATAGAGATAAAAGACACCAAGGAAGCTTTAGACAAGATAGAGGAAGAGCAAAACAAAAGTAAGACCAC
CGCACAGCAAGCGGCCGCTGATCTTCAGACCTGGAGGAGGAGATATGAGGGACAATTGGAGAAGTGAATT
ATATAAATATAAAGTAGTAAAAATTGAACCATTAGGAGTAGCACCCACCAAGGCAAAGAGAAGAGTGGTG
CAGAGAGAAAAAAGAGCAGTGGGAATAGGAGCTTTGTTCCTTGGGTTCTTGGGAGCAGCAGGAAGCACTA
TGGGCGCAGCGTCAATGACGCTGACGGTACAGGCCAGACAATTATTGTCTGGTATAGTGCAGCAGCAGAA
CAATTTGCTGAGGGCTATTGAGGCGCAACAGCATCTGTTGCAACTCACAGTCTGGGGCATCAAGCAGCTC
CAGGCAAGAATCCTGGCTGTGGAAAGATACCTAAAGGATCAACAGCTCCTGGGGATTTGGGGTTGCTCTG
GAAAACTCATTTGCACCACTGCTGTGCCTTGGAATGCTAGTTGGAGTAATAAATCTCTGGAACAGATTTG
GAATCACACGACCTGGATGGAGTGGGACAGAGAAATTAACAATTACACAAGCTTAATACACTCCTTAATT
GAAGAATCGCAAAACCAGCAAGAAAAGAATGAACAAGAATTATTGGAATTAGATAAATGGGCAAGTTTGT
GGAATTGGTTTAACATAACAAATTGGCTGTGGTATATAAAATTATTCATAATGATAGTAGGAGGCTTGGT
AGGTTTAAGAATAGTTTTTGCTGTACTTTCTATAGTGAATAGAGTTAGGCAGGGATATTCACCATTATCG
TTTCAGACCCACCTCCCAACCCCGAGGGGACCCATGCATTGCATCTCAATTAGTCAGCAACCAGGTGTGG
AAAGTCCCCAGGCTCCCCAGCAGGCAGAAGTATGCAAAGCATGCGTCTCAATTAGTCAGCAACCATAGTC
CCGCCCCTAACTCCGCCCATCCCGCCCCTAACTCCGCCCAGTTCCGCCCATTCTCCGCCCCATGGCTGAC
TAATTTTTTTTATTTATGCAGAGGCCGAGGCCGCCTCGGCCTCTGAGCTATTCCAGAAGTAGTGAGGAGG
CTTTTTTGGAGGCCTAGGCTTTTGCAAAAAGCTTTCTAGAGGTACCACCGGAGCTTACCATGACCGAGTA
CAAGCCCACGGTGCGCCTCGCCACCCGCGACGACGTCCCCAGGGCCGTACGCACCCTCGCCGCCGCGTTC
GCCGACTACCCCGCCACGCGCCACACCGTCGATCCGGACCGCCACATCGAGCGGGTCACCGAGCTGCAAG
AACTCTTCCTCACGCGCGTCGGGCTCGACATCGGCAAGGTGTGGGTCGCGGACGACGGCGCCGCCGTGGC
GGTCTGGACCACGCCGGAGAGCGTCGAAGCGGGGGCGGTGTTCGCCGAGATCGGCCCGCGCATGGCCGAG
TTGAGCGGTTCCCGGCTGGCCGCGCAGCAACAGATGGAAGGCCTCCTGGCGCCGCACCGGCCCAAGGAGC
CCGCGTGGTTCCTGGCCACCGTCGGCGTCTCGCCCGACCACCAGGGCAAGGGTCTGGGCAGCGCCGTCGT
GCTCCCCGGAGTGGAGGCGGCCGAGCGCGCCGGGGTGCCCGCCTTCCTGGAGACCTCCGCGCCCCGCAAC
CTCCCCTTCTACGAGCGGCTCGGCTTCACCGTCACCGCCGACGTCGAGGTGCCCGAAGGACCGCGCACCT
GGTGCATGACCCGCAAGCCCGGTGCCAGTTAACGAATTCTAGATCTTGAGACAAATGGCAGTATTCATCC
ACAATTTTAAAAGAAAAGGGGGGATTGGGGGGTACAGTGCAGGGGAAAGAATAGTAGACATAATAGCAAC
AGACATACAAACTAAAGAATTACAAAAACAAATTACAAAAATTCAAAATTTTCGGGTTTATTACAGGGAC
AGCAGAGATCCACTTTGGCGCCGGCTCGAGGCCTGCAGGTGCAAAGATGGATAAAGTTTTAAACAGAGAG
GAATCTTTGCAGCTAATGGACCTTCTAGGTCTTGAAAGGAGTGGGAATTGGCTCCGGTGCCCGTCAGTGG
GCAGAGCGCACATCGCCCACAGTCCCCGAGAAGTTGGGGGGAGGGGTCGGCAATTGAACCGGTGCCTAGA
GAAGGTGGCGCGGGGTAAACTGGGAAAGTGATGTCGTGTACTGGCTCCGCCTTTTTCCCGAGGGTGGGGG
AGAACCGTATATAAGTGCAGTAGTCGCCGTGAACGTTCTTTTTCGCAACGGGTTTGCCGCCAGAACACAG
GTAAGTGCCGTGTGTGGTTCCCGCGGGCCTGGCCTCTTTACGGGTTATGGCCCTTGCGTGCCTTGAATTA
CTTCCACCTGGCTGCAGTACGTGATTCTTGATCCCGAGCTTCGGGTTGGAAGTGGGTGGGAGAGTTCGAG
GCCTTGCGCTTAAGGAGCCCCTTCGCCTCGTGCTTGAGTTGAGGCCTGGCCTGGGCGCTGGGGCCGCCGC
GTGCGAATCTGGTGGCACCTTCGCGCCTGTCTCGCTGCTTTCGATAAGTCTCTAGCCATTTAAAATTTTT
GATGACCTGCTGCGACGCTTTTTTTCTGGCAAGATAGTCTTGTAAATGCGGGCCAAGATCTGCACACTGG
TATTTCGGTTTTTGGGGCCGCGGGCGGCGACGGGGCCCGTGCGTCCCAGCGCACATGTTCGGCGAGGCGG
GGCCTGCGAGCGCGGCCACCGAGAATCGGACGGGGGTAGTCTCAAGCTGGCCGGCCTGCTCTGGTGCCTG
GCCTCGCGCCGCCGTGTATCGCCCCGCCCTGGGCGGCAAGGCTGGCCCGGTCGGCACCAGTTGCGTGAGC
GGAAAGATGGCCGCTTCCCGGCCCTGCTGCAGGGAGCTCAAAATGGAGGACGCGGCGCTCGGGAGAGCGG
GCGGGTGAGTCACCCACACAAAGGAAAAGGGCCTTTCCGTCCTCAGCCGTCGCTTCATGTGACTCCACGG
AGTACCGGGCGCCGTCCAGGCACCTCGATTAGTTCTCGAGCTTTTGGAGTACGTCGTCTTTAGGTTGGGG
GGAGGGGTTTTATGCGATGGAGTTTCCCCACACTGAGTGGGTGGAGACTGAAGTTAGGCCAGCTTGGCAC
TTGATGTAATTCTCCTTGGAATTTGCCCTTTTTGAGTTTGGATCTTGGTTCATTCTCAAGCCTCAGACAG
TGGTTCAAAGTTTTTTTCTTCCATTTCAGGTGTCGTGAGGCTAGCATCGATTGATCAACAAGTTTGTACA
AAAAAGTTGGCATGGGGCGGAAGAAAATACAAATCACACGCATAATGGATGAAAGGAACCGACAGGTCAC
TTTTACAAAGAGAAAGTTTGGATTAATGAAGAAAGCCTATGAACTTAGTGTGCTCTGTGACTGTGAAATA
GCACTCATCATTTTCAACAGCTCTAACAAACTGTTTCAATATGCTAGCACTGATATGGACAAAGTTCTTC
TCAAGTATACAGAATATAATGAACCTCATGAAAGCAGAACCAACTCGGATATTGTTGAGGCTCTGAACAA
GAAGGAACACAGAGGGTGCGACAGCCCAGACCCTGATACTTCATATGTGCTAACTCCACATACAGAAGAA
AAATATAAAAAAATTAATGAGGAATTTGATAATATGATGCGGAATCATAAAATCGCACCTGGTCTGCCAC
CTCAGAACTTTTCAATGTCTGTCACAGTTCCAGTGACCAGCCCCAATGCTTTGTCCTACACTAACCCAGG
GAGTTCACTGGTGTCCCCATCTTTGGCAGCCAGCTCAACGTTAACAGATTCAAGCATGCTCTCTCCACCT
CAAACCACATTACATAGAAATGTGTCTCCTGGAGCTCCTCAGAGACCACCAAGTACTGGCAATGCAGGTG
GGATGTTGAGCACTACAGACCTCACAGTGCCAAATGGAGCTGGAAGCAGTCCAGTGGGGAATGGATTTGT
AAACTCAAGAGCTTCTCCAAATTTGATTGGAGCTACTGGTGCAAATAGCTTAGGCAAAGTCATGCCTACA
AAGTCTCCCCCTCCACCAGGTGGTGGTAATCTTGGAATGAACAGTAGGAAACCAGATCTTCGAGTTGTCA
TCCCCCCTTCAAGCAAGGGCATGATGCCTCCACTAAATACCCAAAGGATCAGTAGTTCTCAAGCCACTCA
ACCTCTTGCTACCCCAGTCGTGTCTGTGACAACCCCAAGCTTGCCTCCGCAAGGACTTGTGTACTCAGCA
ATGCCGACTGCCTACAACACTGATTATTCACTGACCAGCGCTGACCTGTCAGCCCTTCAAGGCTTCAACT
CGCCAGGAATGCTGTCGCTGGGACAGGTGTCGGCCTGGCAGCAGCACCACCTAGGACAAGCAGCCCTCAG
CTCTCTTGTTGCTGGAGGGCAGTTATCTCAGGGTTCCAATTTATCCATTAATACCAACCAAAACATCAGC
ATCAAGTCCGAACCGATTTCACCTCCTCGGGATCGTATGACCCCATCGGGCTTCCAGCAGCAGCAGCAGC
AGCAGCAGCAGCAGCAGCCGCCGCCACCACCGCAGCCCCAGCCACAACCCCCGCAGCCCCAGCCCCGACA
GGAAATGGGGCGCTCCCCTGTGGACAGTCTGAGCAGCTCTAGTAGCTCCTATGATGGCAGTGATCGGGAG
GATCCACGGGGCGACTTCCATTCTCCAATTGTGCTTGGCCGACCCCCAAACACTGAGGACAGAGAAAGCC
CTTCTGTAAAGCGAATGAGGATGGACGCGTGGGTTACCTACCCAACTTTCTTGTACAAAGTGGTTGATAT
CGGTAAGCCTATCCCTAACCCTCTCCTCGGTCTCGATTCTACGTAGTAATGAACTAGTCCGTAACTTGAA
AGTATTTCGATTTCTTGGCTTTATATATCTTGTGGAAAGGACGACTCACACGAGAGGTCGTGTTGCCGAC
GCGTTAAGTCGACAATCAACCTCTGGATTACAAAATTTGTGAAAGATTGACTGGTATTCTTAACTATGTT
GCTCCTTTTACGCTATGTGGATACGCTGCTTTAATGCCTTTGTATCATGCTATTGCTTCCCGTATGGCTT
TCATTTTCTCCTCCTTGTATAAATCCTGGTTGCTGTCTCTTTATGAGGAGTTGTGGCCCGTTGTCAGGCA
ACGTGGCGTGGTGTGCACTGTGTTTGCTGACGCAACCCCCACTGGTTGGGGCATTGCCACCACCTGTCAG
CTCCTTTCCGGGACTTTCGCTTTCCCCCTCCCTATTGCCACGGCGGAACTCATCGCCGCCTGCCTTGCCC
GCTGCTGGACAGGGGCTCGGCTGTTGGGCACTGACAATTCCGTGGTGTTGTCGGGGAAATCATCGTCCTT
TCCTTGGCTGCTCGCCTGTGTTGCCACCTGGATTCTGCGCGGGACGTCCTTCTGCTACGTCCCTTCGGCC
CTCAATCCAGCGGACCTTCCTTCCCGCGGCCTGCTGCCGGCTCTGCGGCCTCTTCCGCGTCTTCGCCTTC
GCCCTCAGACGAGTCGGATCTCCCTTTGGGCCGCCTCCCCGCGTCGACTTTAAGACCAATGACTTACAAG
GCAGCTGTAGATCTTAGCCACTTTTTAAAAGAAAAGGGGGGACTGGAAGGGCTAATTCACTCCCAACGAA
GACAAGATCTGCTTTTTGCTTGTACTGGGTCTCTCTGGTTAGACCAGATCTGAGCCTGGGAGCTCTCTGG
CTAACTAGGGAACCCACTGCTTAAGCCTCAATAAAGCTTGCCTTGAGTGCTTCAAGTAGTGTGTGCCCGT
CTGTTGTGTGACTCTGGTAACTAGAGATCCCTCAGACCCTTTTAGTCAGTGTGGAAAATCTCTAGCAGTA
CGTATAGTAGTTCATGTCATCTTATTATTCAGTATTTATAACTTGCAAAGAAATGAATATCAGAGAGTGA
GAGGAACTTGTTTATTGCAGCTTATAATGGTTACAAATAAAGCAATAGCATCACAAATTTCACAAATAAA
GCATTTTTTTCACTGCATTCTAGTTGTGGTTTGTCCAAACTCATCAATGTATCTTATCATGTCTGGCTCT
AGCTATCCCGCCCCTAACTCCGCCCATCCCGCCCCTAACTCCGCCCAGTTCCGCCCATTCTCCGCCCCAT
GGCTGACTAATTTTTTTTATTTATGCAGAGGCCGAGGCCGCCTCGGCCTCTGAGCTATTCCAGAAGTAGT
GAGGAGGCTTTTTTGGAGGCCTAGGGACGTACCCAATTCGCCCTATAGTGAGTCGTATTACGCGCGCTCA
CTGGCCGTCGTTTTACAACGTCGTGACTGGGAAAACCCTGGCGTTACCCAACTTAATCGCCTTGCAGCAC
ATCCCCCTTTCGCCAGCTGGCGTAATAGCGAAGAGGCCCGCACCGATCGCCCTTCCCAACAGTTGCGCAG
CCTGAATGGCGAATGGG
[124 nt withheld, positions 7298-7421]
C
[91 nt withheld, positions 7423-7513]
A
[49 nt withheld, positions 7515-7563]
CCTTTGACGTTGGAGTCCACGTTCTTT
[37 nt withheld, positions 7591-7627]
ACCCTATCTCGGTCTATTCTTTTGATTTATAAGGGATTTTGCCGATTTCGGCCTATTGGTTAAAAAATGA
GCTGATTTAACAAAAATTTAACGCGAATTTTAACAAAATATTAACGCTTACAATTTAGGTGGCACTTTTC
GGGGAAATGTGCGCGGAACCCCTATTTGTTTATTTTTCTAAATACATTCAAATATGTATCCGCTCATGAG
ACAATAACCCTGATAAATGCTTCAATAATATTGAAAAAGGAAGAGTATGAGTATTCAACATTTCCGTGTC
GCCCTTATTCCCTTTTTTGCGGCATTTTGCCTTCCTGTTTTTGCTCACCCAGAAACGCTGGTGAAAGTAA
AAGATGCTGAAGATCAGTTGGGTGCACGAGTGGGTTACATCGAACTGGATCTCAACAGCGGTAAGATCCT
TGAGAGTTTTCGCCCCGAAGAACGTTTTCCAATGATGAGCACTTTTAAAGTTCTGCTATGTGGCGCGGTA
TTATCCCGTATTGACGCCGGGCAAGAGCAACTCGGTCGCCGCATACACTATTCTCAGAATGACTTGGTTG
AGTACTCACCAGTCACAGAAAAGCATCTTACGGATGGCATGACAGTAAGAGAATTATGCAGTGCTGCCAT
AACCATGAGTGATAACACTGCGGCCAACTTACTTCTGACAACGATCGGAGGACCGAAGGAGCTAACCGCT
TTTTTGCACAACATGGGGGATCATGTAACTCGCCTTGATCGTTGGGAACCGGAGCTGAATGAAGCCATAC
CAAACGACGAGCGTGACACCACGATGCCTGTAGCAATGGCAACAACGTTGCGCAAACTATTAACTGGCGA
ACTACTTACTCTAGCTTCCCGGCAACAATTAATAGACTGGATGGAGGCGGATAAAGTTGCAGGACCACTT
CTGCGCTCGGCCCTTCCGGCTGGCTGGTTTATTGCTGATAAATCTGGAGCCGGTGAGCGTGGGTCTCGCG
GTATCATTGCAGCACTGGGGCCAGATGGTAAGCCCTCCCGTATCGTAGTTATCTACACGACGGGGAGTCA
GGCAACTATGGATGAACGAAATAGACAGATCGCTGAGATAGGTGCCTCACTGATTAAGCATTGGTAACTG
TCAGACCAAGTTTACTCATATATACTTTAGATTGATTTAAAACTTCATTTTTAATTTAAAAGGATCTAGG
TGAAGATCCTTTTTGATAATCTCATGACCAAAATCCCTTAACGTGAGTTTTCGTTCCACTGAGCGTCAGA
CCCCGTAGAAAAGATCAAAGGATCTTCTTGAGATCCTTTTTTTCTGCGCGTAATCTGCTGCTTGCAAACA
AAAAAACCACCGCTACCAGCGGTGGTTTGTTTGCCGGATCAAGAGCTACCAACTCTTTTTCCGAAGGTAA
CTGGCTTCAGCAGAGCGCAGATACCAAATACTGTTCTTCTAGTGTAGCCGTAGTTAGGCCACCACTTCAA
GAACTCTGTAGCACCGCCTACATACCTCGCTCTGCTAATCCTGTTACCAGTGGCTGCTGCCAGTGGCGAT
AAGTCGTGTCTTACCGGGTTGGACTCAAGACGATAGTTACCGGATAAGGCGCAGCGGTCGGGCTGAACGG
GGGGTTCGTGCACACAGCCCAGCTTGGAGCGAACGACCTACACCGAACTGAGATACCTACAGCGTGAGCT
ATGAGAAAGCGCCACGCTTCCCGAAGGGAGAAAGGCGGACAGGTATCCGGTAAGCGGCAGGGTCGGAACA
GGAGAGCGCACGAGGGAGCTTCCAGGGGGAAACGCCTGGTATCTTTATAGTCCTGTCGGGTTTCGCCACC
TCTGACTTGAGCGTCGATTTTTGTGATGCTCGTCAGGGGGGCGGAGCCTATGGAAAAACGCCAGCAACGC
GGCCTTTTTACGGTTCCTGGCCTTTTGCTGGCCTTTTGCTCACATGTTCTTTCCTGCGTTATCCCCTGAT
TCTGTGGATAACCGTATTACCGCCTTTGAGTGAGCTGATACCGCTCGCCGCAGCCGAACGACCGAGCGCA
GCGAGTCAGTGAGCGAGGAAGCGGAAGAGCGCCCAATACGCAAACCGCCTCTCCCCGCGCGTTGGCCGAT
TCATTAATGCAGCTGGCACGACAGGTTTCCCGACTGGAAAGCGGGCAGTGAGCGCAACGCAATTAATGTG
AGTTAGCTCACTCATTAGGCACCCCAGGCTTTACACTTTATGCTTCCGGCTCGTATGTTGTGTGGAATTG
TGAGCGGATAACAATTTCACACAGGAAACAGCTATGACCATGATTACGCCAAGCGCGCAATTAACCCTCA
CTAAAGGGAACAAAAGCTGGAGCTGCAAGC
