>Addgene plasmid #144489 | TFORF3013 | depositor partial sequence | sequence record 285582 | Insert
ATCGATTGATCAACAAGTTTGTACAAAAAAGTTGGCATGGGGCGGAAGAAAATACAAATCACACGCATAA
TGGATGAAAGGAACCGACAGGTCACTTTTACAAAGAGAAAGTTTGGATTAATGAAGAAAGCCTATGAACT
TAGTGTGCTCTGTGACTGTGAAATAGCACTCATCATTTTCAACAGCTCTAACAAACTGTTTCAATATGCT
AGCACTGATATGGACAAAGTTCTTCTCAAGTATACAGAATATAATGAACCTCATGAAAGCAGAACCAACT
CGGATATTGTTGAGGCTCTGAACAAGAAGGAACACAGAGGGTGCGACAGCCCAGACCCTGATACTTCATA
TGTGCTAACTCCACATACAGAAGAAAAATATAAAAAAATTAATGAGGAATTTGATAATATGATGCGGAAT
CATAAAATCGCACCTGGTCTGCCACCTCAGAACTTTTCAATGTCTGTCACAGTTCCAGTGACCAGCCCCA
ATGCTTTGTCCTACACTAACCCAGGGAGTTCACTGGTGTCCCCATCTTTGGCAGCCAGCTCAACGTTAAC
AGATTCAAGCATGCTCTCTCCACCTCAAACCACATTACATAGAAATGTGTCTCCTGGAGCTCCTCAGAGA
CCACCAAGTACTGGCAATGCAGGTGGGATGTTGAGCACTACAGACCTCACAGTGCCAAATGGAGCTGGAA
GCAGTCCAGTGGGGAATGGATTTGTAAACTCAAGAGCTTCTCCAAATTTGATTGGAGCTACTGGTGCAAA
TAGCTTAGGCAAAGTCATGCCTACAAAGTCTCCCCCTCCACCAGGTGGTGGTAATCTTGGAATGAACAGT
AGGAAACCAGATCTTCGAGTTGTCATCCCCCCTTCAAGCAAGGGCATGATGCCTCCACTAAATACCCAAA
GGATCAGTAGTTCTCAAGCCACTCAACCTCTTGCTACCCCAGTCGTGTCTGTGACAACCCCAAGCTTGCC
TCCGCAAGGACTTGTGTACTCAGCAATGCCGACTGCCTACAACACTGATTATTCACTGACCAGCGCTGAC
CTGTCAGCCCTTCAAGGCTTCAACTCGCCAGGAATGCTGTCGCTGGGACAGGTGTCGGCCTGGCAGCAGC
ACCACCTAGGACAAGCAGCCCTCAGCTCTCTTGTTGCTGGAGGGCAGTTATCTCAGGGTTCCAATTTATC
CATTAATACCAACCAAAACATCAGCATCAAGTCCGAACCGATTTCACCTCCTCGGGATCGTATGACCCCA
TCGGGCTTCCAGCAGCAGCAGCAGCAGCAGCAGCAGCAGCAGCCGCCGCCACCACCGCAGCCCCAGCCAC
AACCCCCGCAGCCCCAGCCCCGACAGGAAATGGGGCGCTCCCCTGTGGACAGTCTGAGCAGCTCTAGTAG
CTCCTATGATGGCAGTGATCGGGAGGATCCACGGGGCGACTTCCATTCTCCAATTGTGCTTGGCCGACCC
CCAAACACTGAGGACAGAGAAAGCCCTTCTGTAAAGCGAATGAGGATGGACGCGTGGGTTACCTACCCAA
CTTTCTTGTACAAAGTGGTTGATATCGGTAAGCCTATCCCTAACCCTCTCCTCGGTCTCGATTCTACGTA
GTAATGAACTAGTCCGTAACTTGAAAGTATTTCGATTTCTTGGCTTTATATATCTTGTGGAAAGGACGAC
TCACACGAGAGGTCGTGTTGCCG
