>Addgene plasmid #144489 | TFORF3013 | depositor partial sequence | sequence record 285583 | Barcode
CTCACACGAGAGGTCGTGTTGCCG
